Addgene plasmid #57549: mGeos2-VEL-Golgi-7
Purpose: Localization: Golgi Complex, Excitation: 503 / 569, Emission: 514 / 581
Depositing lab: Michael Davidson. Depositing organization: Florida State University, Tallahassee.
Backbone
  Vector backbone: mGeos2-VEL
  Backbone size w/o insert (bp): 4750
  Vector type: Mammalian Expression
  Selectable markers: Neomycin (select with G418)
Growth in bacteria
  Bacterial resistance: Kanamycin, 50 μg/mL
  Growth temperature: 37°C
  Growth strain: DH5alpha
  Copy number: High Copy
Gene/Insert
  Gene/Insert name: Golgi (alt name: NM_001497.3)
  Species: H. sapiens (human)
  Mutation: aa 1-82 of NM_001497.3
  Entrez Gene: B4GALT1 (a.k.a. B4GAL-T1, CDG2D, CLDLFIB, GGTB2, GT1, GTB, beta4Gal-T1)
  Promoter: CMV
  Tag / fusion protein: mGeos2-VEL
  Cloning method: Unknown
  Sequencing primers: 5′ CMV-F; 3′ SV40pA-R
Terms and licenses: Academic/Nonprofit Terms; Industry Terms
Depositor comments: . Excitation = 503 / 569; Emission = 514 / 581
How to cite: mGeos2-VEL-Golgi-7 was a gift from Michael Davidson (Addgene plasmid # 57549 ; http://n2t.net/addgene:57549 ; RRID:Addgene_57549)
