[The description below was written by a language model from this plasmid's Addgene catalogue record.]
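Description:
mGeos2-VEL-Golgi-7 is a mammalian expression plasmid that labels the Golgi complex with a fluorescent protein fusion. It is built on an mGeos2-VEL backbone of about 4.75 kb (size given without the insert). In bacteria it is maintained as a high-copy plasmid under kanamycin selection, and a neomycin resistance marker allows G418 selection of stably transfected mammalian cells. The record does not name the origin of replication or other backbone elements. No feature table is supplied, so the exact layout of the parts cannot be confirmed. The listed 3′ sequencing primer suggests that an SV40 polyadenylation signal lies downstream of the coding region.

The insert encodes amino acids 1–82 of human B4GALT1 (beta-1,4-galactosyltransferase 1), expressed from the CMV promoter as a fusion with mGeos2-VEL. This N-terminal portion of the enzyme is commonly used as a Golgi targeting sequence, because it contains the membrane anchor region that retains the protein in the Golgi. It therefore carries the attached fluorescent protein to that organelle. The record does not state the orientation of the fusion, and the meaning of the "7" in the name, which may refer to a linker length, is not explained either.

Two excitation/emission pairs are listed, 503/514 nm and 569/581 nm. These indicate a green and a red-shifted state, which would be consistent with a photoconvertible fluorescent protein, although the record does not describe the photochemistry. The construct is suited to live-cell imaging of Golgi localisation, morphology and dynamics in transfected mammalian cells. It can also serve as a Golgi-localised test fusion for evaluating this fluorescent protein variant.
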