>Addgene plasmid #57549 | mGeos2-VEL-Golgi-7 | depositor partial sequence | sequence record 88695 | insert sequence
GCTAGTGACGTCAGATCCGCTAGCATGAGGCTTCGGGAGCCGCTCCTGAGCGGCAGCGCCGCGATGCCAG
GCGCGTCCCTACAGCGGGCCTGCCGCCTGCTCGTGGCCGTCTGCGCTCTGCACCTTGGCGTCACCCTCGT
TTACTACCTGGCTGGCCGCGACCTGAGCCGCCTGCCCCAACTGGTCGGAGTCTCCACACCGCTGCAGGGC
GGCTCGAACAGTGCCGCCGCCATCGGGCAGTCCTCCGGGGAGCTCCGGACCGGAGGGGCCAAGGATCCAC
CGGTCGCCACCATGAGTGCGATTAAGCCAGACATGAAGATCAAACTCCGTATGGAAGGCAACGTAAACGG
GCACCACTTTGTGATCGACGGAGATGGTACAGGCAAGCCTTTTGAGGGAAAACAGAGTATGGATCTTGAA
GTCAAAGAGGGCGGACCTCTGCCTTTTGCCTTTGATATCCTGACCACTGCATTCCTGTACGGCAACAGGG
TATTCGCCAAATATCCAGACAACATACAAGACTATTTTAAGCAGTCGTTTCCTAAGGGGTATTCGTGGGA
ACGAAGCTTGACTTTCGAAGACGGGGGCATTTGCAACGCCAGAAACGACATAACAATGGAAGGGGACACT
TTCTATAATAAAGTTCGATTTTATGGTACCAACTTTCCCGCCAATGGTCCAGTTATGCAGAAGAAGACGC
TGAAATGGGAGCCCTCCACTGAGAAAATGTATGTGCGTGATGGAGTGCTGACGGGTGATGTAGAGATGGC
TTTGTTGCTTGAAGGAAATGCCCATTACCGATGTGACTTCAGAACTACTTACAAAGCTAAGGAGAAGGGT
GTCAAGTTACCAGGCGCCCACTTTGTGGACCACTGCATTGAGATTTTAAGCCATGACAAAGATTACAACA
AGGTTAAGCTGTATGAGCATGCTGTTGCTCATTCTGGATTGCCTGACAATGCCAGACGATAAGCGGCCGC
GACTCTAGATCATAATCAGCCATACCA
