>Addgene plasmid #57549 | mGeos2-VEL-Golgi-7 | addgene partial sequence | sequence record 112444 | CMV-F 5'-CGCAAATGGGCGGTAGGCGTG-3'
GGTTTAGTGAACCGTCAGATCCGCTAGCATGAGGCTTCGGGAGCCGCTCCTGAGCGGCAGCGCCGCGATG
CCAGGCGCGTCCCTACAGCGGGCCTGCCGCCTGCTCGTGGCCGTCTGCGCTCTGCACCTTGGCGTCACCC
TCGTTTACTACCTGGCTGGCCGCGACCTGAGCCGCCTGCCCCAACTGGTCGGAGTCTCCACACCGCTGCA
GGGCGGCTCGAACAGTGCCGCCGCCATCGGGCAGTCCTCCGGGGAGCTCCGGACCGGAGGGGCCAAGGAT
CCACCGGTCGCCACCATGAGTGCGATTAAGCCAGACATGAAGATCAAACTCCGTATGGAAGGCAACGTAA
ACGGGCACCACTTTGTGATCGACGGAGATGGTACAGGCAAGCCTTTTGAGGGAAAACAGAGTATGGATCT
TGAAGTCAAAGAGGGCGGACCTCTGCCTTTTGCCTTTGATATCCTGACCACTGCATTCCTGTACGGCAAC
AGGGTATTCGCCAAATATCCAGACAACATACAAGACTATTTTAAGCAGTCGTTTCCTAAGGGGTATTCGT
GGGAACGAAGCTTGACTTTCGAAGACGGGGGCATTTGCAACGCCAGAAACGACATAACAATGGAAGGGGA
CACTTTCTATAATAAAGTTCGATTTTATGGTACCAACTTTCCCGCCAATGGTCCAGTTATGCAGAAGAAG
ACGCTGAAATGGGAGCCCTCCACTGAGAAAATGTATGTGCGTGATGGAGTGCTGACGGGTGATGTAGAGA
TGGCTTTGTTGCTTGAAGGAAATGCCCATTACCGATGTGACTTCAGAACTACTTACAAAGCTA
